>Addgene plasmid #144817 | TFORF3341 | addgene full sequence | sequence record 404388 | Addgene NGS Result
TTAATGTAGTCTTATGCAATACTCTTGTAGTCTTGCAACATGGTAACGATGAGTTAGCAACATGCCTTAC
AAGGAGAGAAAAAGCACCGTGCATGCCGATTGGTGGAAGTAAGGTGGTACGATCGTGCCTTATTAGGAAG
GCAACAGACGGGTCTGACATGGATTGGACGAACCACTGAATTGCCGCATTGCAGAGATATTGTATTTAAG
TGCCTAGCTCGATACATAAACGGGTCTCTCTGGTTAGACCAGATCTGAGCCTGGGAGCTCTCTGGCTAAC
TAGGGAACCCACTGCTTAAGCCTCAATAAAGCTTGCCTTGAGTGCTTCAAGTAGTGTGTGCCCGTCTGTT
GTGTGACTCTGGTAACTAGAGATCCCTCAGACCCTTTTAGTCAGTGTGGAAAATCTCTAGCAGTGGCGCC
CGAACAGGGACTTGAAAGCGAAAGGGAAACCAGAGGAGCTCTCTCGACGCAGGACTCGGCTTGCTGAAGC
GCGCACGGCAAGAGGCGAGGGGCGGCGACTGGTGAGTACGCCAAAAATTTTGACTAGCGGAGGCTAGAAG
GAGAGAGATGGGTGCGAGAGCGTCAGTATTAAGCGGGGGAGAATTAGATCGCGATGGGAAAAAATTCGGT
TAAGGCCAGGGGGAAAGAAAAAATATAAATTAAAACATATAGTATGGGCAAGCAGGGAGCTAGAACGATT
CGCAGTTAATCCTGGCCTGTTAGAAACATCAGAAGGCTGTAGACAAATACTGGGACAGCTACAACCATCC
CTTCAGACAGGATCAGAAGAACTTAGATCATTATATAATACAGTAGCAACCCTCTATTGTGTGCATCAAA
GGATAGAGATAAAAGACACCAAGGAAGCTTTAGACAAGATAGAGGAAGAGCAAAACAAAAGTAAGACCAC
CGCACAGCAAGCGGCCGCTGATCTTCAGACCTGGAGGAGGAGATATGAGGGACAATTGGAGAAGTGAATT
ATATAAATATAAAGTAGTAAAAATTGAACCATTAGGAGTAGCACCCACCAAGGCAAAGAGAAGAGTGGTG
CAGAGAGAAAAAAGAGCAGTGGGAATAGGAGCTTTGTTCCTTGGGTTCTTGGGAGCAGCAGGAAGCACTA
TGGGCGCAGCGTCAATGACGCTGACGGTACAGGCCAGACAATTATTGTCTGGTATAGTGCAGCAGCAGAA
CAATTTGCTGAGGGCTATTGAGGCGCAACAGCATCTGTTGCAACTCACAGTCTGGGGCATCAAGCAGCTC
CAGGCAAGAATCCTGGCTGTGGAAAGATACCTAAAGGATCAACAGCTCCTGGGGATTTGGGGTTGCTCTG
GAAAACTCATTTGCACCACTGCTGTGCCTTGGAATGCTAGTTGGAGTAATAAATCTCTGGAACAGATTTG
GAATCACACGACCTGGATGGAGTGGGACAGAGAAATTAACAATTACACAAGCTTAATACACTCCTTAATT
GAAGAATCGCAAAACCAGCAAGAAAAGAATGAACAAGAATTATTGGAATTAGATAAATGGGCAAGTTTGT
GGAATTGGTTTAACATAACAAATTGGCTGTGGTATATAAAATTATTCATAATGATAGTAGGAGGCTTGGT
AGGTTTAAGAATAGTTTTTGCTGTACTTTCTATAGTGAATAGAGTTAGGCAGGGATATTCACCATTATCG
TTTCAGACCCACCTCCCAACCCCGAGGGGACCCATGCATTGCATCTCAATTAGTCAGCAACCAGGTGTGG
AAAGTCCCCAGGCTCCCCAGCAGGCAGAAGTATGCAAAGCATGCGTCTCAATTAGTCAGCAACCATAGTC
CCGCCCCTAACTCCGCCCATCCCGCCCCTAACTCCGCCCAGTTCCGCCCATTCTCCGCCCCATGGCTGAC
TAATTTTTTTTATTTATGCAGAGGCCGAGGCCGCCTCGGCCTCTGAGCTATTCCAGAAGTAGTGAGGAGG
CTTTTTTGGAGGCCTAGGCTTTTGCAAAAAGCTTTCTAGAGGTACCACCGGAGCTTACCATGACCGAGTA
CAAGCCCACGGTGCGCCTCGCCACCCGCGACGACGTCCCCAGGGCCGTACGCACCCTCGCCGCCGCGTTC
GCCGACTACCCCGCCACGCGCCACACCGTCGATCCGGACCGCCACATCGAGCGGGTCACCGAGCTGCAAG
AACTCTTCCTCACGCGCGTCGGGCTCGACATCGGCAAGGTGTGGGTCGCGGACGACGGCGCCGCCGTGGC
GGTCTGGACCACGCCGGAGAGCGTCGAAGCGGGGGCGGTGTTCGCCGAGATCGGCCCGCGCATGGCCGAG
TTGAGCGGTTCCCGGCTGGCCGCGCAGCAACAGATGGAAGGCCTCCTGGCGCCGCACCGGCCCAAGGAGC
CCGCGTGGTTCCTGGCCACCGTCGGCGTCTCGCCCGACCACCAGGGCAAGGGTCTGGGCAGCGCCGTCGT
GCTCCCCGGAGTGGAGGCGGCCGAGCGCGCCGGGGTGCCCGCCTTCCTGGAGACCTCCGCGCCCCGCAAC
CTCCCCTTCTACGAGCGGCTCGGCTTCACCGTCACCGCCGACGTCGAGGTGCCCGAAGGACCGCGCACCT
GGTGCATGACCCGCAAGCCCGGTGCCAGTTAACGAATTCTAGATCTTGAGACAAATGGCAGTATTCATCC
ACAATTTTAAAAGAAAAGGGGGGATTGGGGGGTACAGTGCAGGGGAAAGAATAGTAGACATAATAGCAAC
AGACATACAAACTAAAGAATTACAAAAACAAATTACAAAAATTCAAAATTTTCGGGTTTATTACAGGGAC
AGCAGAGATCCACTTTGGCGCCGGCTCGAGGCCTGCAGGTGCAAAGATGGATAAAGTTTTAAACAGAGAG
GAATCTTTGCAGCTAATGGACCTTCTAGGTCTTGAAAGGAGTGGGAATTGGCTCCGGTGCCCGTCAGTGG
GCAGAGCGCACATCGCCCACAGTCCCCGAGAAGTTGGGGGGAGGGGTCGGCAATTGAACCGGTGCCTAGA
GAAGGTGGCGCGGGGTAAACTGGGAAAGTGATGTCGTGTACTGGCTCCGCCTTTTTCCCGAGGGTGGGGG
AGAACCGTATATAAGTGCAGTAGTCGCCGTGAACGTTCTTTTTCGCAACGGGTTTGCCGCCAGAACACAG
GTAAGTGCCGTGTGTGGTTCCCGCGGGCCTGGCCTCTTTACGGGTTATGGCCCTTGCGTGCCTTGAATTA
CTTCCACCTGGCTGCAGTACGTGATTCTTGATCCCGAGCTTCGGGTTGGAAGTGGGTGGGAGAGTTCGAG
GCCTTGCGCTTAAGGAGCCCCTTCGCCTCGTGCTTGAGTTGAGGCCTGGCCTGGGCGCTGGGGCCGCCGC
GTGCGAATCTGGTGGCACCTTCGCGCCTGTCTCGCTGCTTTCGATAAGTCTCTAGCCATTTAAAATTTTT
GATGACCTGCTGCGACGCTTTTTTTCTGGCAAGATAGTCTTGTAAATGCGGGCCAAGATCTGCACACTGG
TATTTCGGTTTTTGGGGCCGCGGGCGGCGACGGGGCCCGTGCGTCCCAGCGCACATGTTCGGCGAGGCGG
GGCCTGCGAGCGCGGCCACCGAGAATCGGACGGGGGTAGTCTCAAGCTGGCCGGCCTGCTCTGGTGCCTG
GCCTCGCGCCGCCGTGTATCGCCCCGCCCTGGGCGGCAAGGCTGGCCCGGTCGGCACCAGTTGCGTGAGC
GGAAAGATGGCCGCTTCCCGGCCCTGCTGCAGGGAGCTCAAAATGGAGGACGCGGCGCTCGGGAGAGCGG
GCGGGTGAGTCACCCACACAAAGGAAAAGGGCCTTTCCGTCCTCAGCCGTCGCTTCATGTGACTCCACGG
AGTACCGGGCGCCGTCCAGGCACCTCGATTAGTTCTCGAGCTTTTGGAGTACGTCGTCTTTAGGTTGGGG
GGAGGGGTTTTATGCGATGGAGTTTCCCCACACTGAGTGGGTGGAGACTGAAGTTAGGCCAGCTTGGCAC
TTGATGTAATTCTCCTTGGAATTTGCCCTTTTTGAGTTTGGATCTTGGTTCATTCTCAAGCCTCAGACAG
TGGTTCAAAGTTTTTTTCTTCCATTTCAGGTGTCGTGAGGCTAGCATCGATTGATCAACAAGTTTGTACA
AAAAAGTTGGCACCATGGGCAGCAAAGAAGATGCGGGCAAGGGGTGTCCGGCGGCCGGTGGCGTCTCCAG
CTTCACCATCCAGTCCATCCTGGGCGGGGGCCCCTCGGAGGCACCGCGGGAGCCCGTCGGCTGGCCAGCC
AGGAAGCGCAGCCTGTCCGTGTCCTCGGAGGAGGAGGAGCCGGACGACGGCTGGAAGGCGCCCGCCTGCT
TCTGCCCAGACCAGCACGGCCCTAAGGAGCAGGGCCCCAAGCACCATCCCCCCATCCCTTTTCCTTGCCT
GGGTACCCCCAAGGGCAGCGGAGGCTCGGGCCCGGGCGGCTTGGAGCGCACGCCTTTCCTCTCTCCTTCG
CACTCGGACTTTAAAGAAGAGAAAGAGAGGCTCCTGCCCGCGGGCTCGCCCTCGCCGGGGTCCGAGCGGC
CGCGGGACGGCGGCGCTGAGCGGCAGGCCGGCGCGGCCAAGAAGAAGACGCGCACCGTCTTTTCGCGCAG
CCAGGTGTACCAGCTCGAGTCCACCTTCGACATGAAGCGCTACCTGAGCAGCTCGGAGCGCGCCTGCCTC
GCCTCCAGCCTGCAGCTCACGGAGACCCAGGTAAAGACTTGGTTCCAGAACCGCCGCAACAAGTGGAAGC
GGCAGCTCTCGGCTGAGCTGGAGGCGGCCAACATGGCGCACGCGTCGGCGCAGACTCTGGTGAGCATGCC
GCTGGTGTTCCGGGACAGTTCGCTGCTGCGCGTGCCGGTGCCGCGCTCGCTCGCCTTTCCCGCGCCGCTC
TACTACCCGGGAAGCAACCTCTCGGCCTTACCTCTCTACAACCTATACAACAAGCTCGACTACTTGCCAA
CTTTCTTGTACAAAGTGGTTGATATCGGTAAGCCTATCCCTAACCCTCTCCTCGGTCTCGATTCTACGTA
GTAATGAACTAGTCCGTAACTTGAAAGTATTTCGATTTCTTGGCTTTATATATCTTGTGGAAAGGACGAT
TGATTTCCAGTGCGAGAAGACCGACGCGTTAAGTCGACAATCAACCTCTGGATTACAAAATTTGTGAAAG
ATTGACTGGTATTCTTAACTATGTTGCTCCTTTTACGCTATGTGGATACGCTGCTTTAATGCCTTTGTAT
CATGCTATTGCTTCCCGTATGGCTTTCATTTTCTCCTCCTTGTATAAATCCTGGTTGCTGTCTCTTTATG
AGGAGTTGTGGCCCGTTGTCAGGCAACGTGGCGTGGTGTGCACTGTGTTTGCTGACGCAACCCCCACTGG
TTGGGGCATTGCCACCACCTGTCAGCTCCTTTCCGGGACTTTCGCTTTCCCCCTCCCTATTGCCACGGCG
GAACTCATCGCCGCCTGCCTTGCCCGCTGCTGGACAGGGGCTCGGCTGTTGGGCACTGACAATTCCGTGG
TGTTGTCGGGGAAATCATCGTCCTTTCCTTGGCTGCTCGCCTGTGTTGCCACCTGGATTCTGCGCGGGAC
GTCCTTCTGCTACGTCCCTTCGGCCCTCAATCCAGCGGACCTTCCTTCCCGCGGCCTGCTGCCGGCTCTG
CGGCCTCTTCCGCGTCTTCGCCTTCGCCCTCAGACGAGTCGGATCTCCCTTTGGGCCGCCTCCCCGCGTC
GACTTTAAGACCAATGACTTACAAGGCAGCTGTAGATCTTAGCCACTTTTTAAAAGAAAAGGGGGGACTG
GAAGGGCTAATTCACTCCCAACGAAGACAAGATCTGCTTTTTGCTTGTACTGGGTCTCTCTGGTTAGACC
AGATCTGAGCCTGGGAGCTCTCTGGCTAACTAGGGAACCCACTGCTTAAGCCTCAATAAAGCTTGCCTTG
AGTGCTTCAAGTAGTGTGTGCCCGTCTGTTGTGTGACTCTGGTAACTAGAGATCCCTCAGACCCTTTTAG
TCAGTGTGGAAAATCTCTAGCAGTACGTATAGTAGTTCATGTCATCTTATTATTCAGTATTTATAACTTG
CAAAGAAATGAATATCAGAGAGTGAGAGGAACTTGTTTATTGCAGCTTATAATGGTTACAAATAAAGCAA
TAGCATCACAAATTTCACAAATAAAGCATTTTTTTCACTGCATTCTAGTTGTGGTTTGTCCAAACTCATC
AATGTATCTTATCATGTCTGGCTCTAGCTATCCCGCCCCTAACTCCGCCCATCCCGCCCCTAACTCCGCC
CAGTTCCGCCCATTCTCCGCCCCATGGCTGACTAATTTTTTTTATTTATGCAGAGGCCGAGGCCGCCTCG
GCCTCTGAGCTATTCCAGAAGTAGTGAGGAGGCTTTTTTGGAGGCCTAGGGACGTACCCAATTCGCCCTA
TAGTGAGTCGTATTACGCGCGCTCACTGGCCGTCGTTTTACAACGTCGTGACTGGGAAAACCCTGGCGTT
ACCCAACTTAATCGCCTTGCAGCACATCCCCCTTTCGCCAGCTGGCGTAATAGCGAAGAGGCCCGCACCG
ATCGCCCTTCCCAACAGTTGCGCAGCCTGAATGGCGAATGGG
[124 nt withheld, positions 6623-6746]
C
[91 nt withheld, positions 6748-6838]
A
[49 nt withheld, positions 6840-6888]
CCTTTGACGTTGGAGTCCACGTTCTTT
[37 nt withheld, positions 6916-6952]
ACCCTATCTCGGTCTATTCTTTTGATTTATAAGGGATTTTGCCGATTTCGGCCTATTGGTTAAAAAATGA
GCTGATTTAACAAAAATTTAACGCGAATTTTAACAAAATATTAACGCTTACAATTTAGGTGGCACTTTTC
GGGGAAATGTGCGCGGAACCCCTATTTGTTTATTTTTCTAAATACATTCAAATATGTATCCGCTCATGAG
ACAATAACCCTGATAAATGCTTCAATAATATTGAAAAAGGAAGAGTATGAGTATTCAACATTTCCGTGTC
GCCCTTATTCCCTTTTTTGCGGCATTTTGCCTTCCTGTTTTTGCTCACCCAGAAACGCTGGTGAAAGTAA
AAGATGCTGAAGATCAGTTGGGTGCACGAGTGGGTTACATCGAACTGGATCTCAACAGCGGTAAGATCCT
TGAGAGTTTTCGCCCCGAAGAACGTTTTCCAATGATGAGCACTTTTAAAGTTCTGCTATGTGGCGCGGTA
TTATCCCGTATTGACGCCGGGCAAGAGCAACTCGGTCGCCGCATACACTATTCTCAGAATGACTTGGTTG
AGTACTCACCAGTCACAGAAAAGCATCTTACGGATGGCATGACAGTAAGAGAATTATGCAGTGCTGCCAT
AACCATGAGTGATAACACTGCGGCCAACTTACTTCTGACAACGATCGGAGGACCGAAGGAGCTAACCGCT
TTTTTGCACAACATGGGGGATCATGTAACTCGCCTTGATCGTTGGGAACCGGAGCTGAATGAAGCCATAC
CAAACGACGAGCGTGACACCACGATGCCTGTAGCAATGGCAACAACGTTGCGCAAACTATTAACTGGCGA
ACTACTTACTCTAGCTTCCCGGCAACAATTAATAGACTGGATGGAGGCGGATAAAGTTGCAGGACCACTT
CTGCGCTCGGCCCTTCCGGCTGGCTGGTTTATTGCTGATAAATCTGGAGCCGGTGAGCGTGGGTCTCGCG
GTATCATTGCAGCACTGGGGCCAGATGGTAAGCCCTCCCGTATCGTAGTTATCTACACGACGGGGAGTCA
GGCAACTATGGATGAACGAAATAGACAGATCGCTGAGATAGGTGCCTCACTGATTAAGCATTGGTAACTG
TCAGACCAAGTTTACTCATATATACTTTAGATTGATTTAAAACTTCATTTTTAATTTAAAAGGATCTAGG
TGAAGATCCTTTTTGATAATCTCATGACCAAAATCCCTTAACGTGAGTTTTCGTTCCACTGAGCGTCAGA
CCCCGTAGAAAAGATCAAAGGATCTTCTTGAGATCCTTTTTTTCTGCGCGTAATCTGCTGCTTGCAAACA
AAAAAACCACCGCTACCAGCGGTGGTTTGTTTGCCGGATCAAGAGCTACCAACTCTTTTTCCGAAGGTAA
CTGGCTTCAGCAGAGCGCAGATACCAAATACTGTTCTTCTAGTGTAGCCGTAGTTAGGCCACCACTTCAA
GAACTCTGTAGCACCGCCTACATACCTCGCTCTGCTAATCCTGTTACCAGTGGCTGCTGCCAGTGGCGAT
AAGTCGTGTCTTACCGGGTTGGACTCAAGACGATAGTTACCGGATAAGGCGCAGCGGTCGGGCTGAACGG
GGGGTTCGTGCACACAGCCCAGCTTGGAGCGAACGACCTACACCGAACTGAGATACCTACAGCGTGAGCT
ATGAGAAAGCGCCACGCTTCCCGAAGGGAGAAAGGCGGACAGGTATCCGGTAAGCGGCAGGGTCGGAACA
GGAGAGCGCACGAGGGAGCTTCCAGGGGGAAACGCCTGGTATCTTTATAGTCCTGTCGGGTTTCGCCACC
TCTGACTTGAGCGTCGATTTTTGTGATGCTCGTCAGGGGGGCGGAGCCTATGGAAAAACGCCAGCAACGC
GGCCTTTTTACGGTTCCTGGCCTTTTGCTGGCCTTTTGCTCACATGTTCTTTCCTGCGTTATCCCCTGAT
TCTGTGGATAACCGTATTACCGCCTTTGAGTGAGCTGATACCGCTCGCCGCAGCCGAACGACCGAGCGCA
GCGAGTCAGTGAGCGAGGAAGCGGAAGAGCGCCCAATACGCAAACCGCCTCTCCCCGCGCGTTGGCCGAT
TCATTAATGCAGCTGGCACGACAGGTTTCCCGACTGGAAAGCGGGCAGTGAGCGCAACGCAATTAATGTG
AGTTAGCTCACTCATTAGGCACCCCAGGCTTTACACTTTATGCTTCCGGCTCGTATGTTGTGTGGAATTG
TGAGCGGATAACAATTTCACACAGGAAACAGCTATGACCATGATTACGCCAAGCGCGCAATTAACCCTCA
CTAAAGGGAACAAAAGCTGGAGCTGCAAGC
Features (pLannotate 1.2.2; 34 found; start..end, strand, type, name):
      5..231     +  promoter       RSV promoter: Rous sarcoma virus enhancer/promoter
    232..412     +  LTR            5' LTR (truncated): truncated 5' long terminal repeat (LTR) from HIV-1
    459..584     +  misc_feature   HIV-1 Ψ: packaging signal of human immunodeficiency virus type 1
    568..931     +  CDS            HIV-1 gag (fragment): gag protein from human immunodeficiency virus 1; gag
   1077..1310    +  misc_feature   RRE: The Rev response element (RRE) of HIV-1 allows for Rev-dependent mRNA export from the nucleus to the cytoplasm.
   1687..1713    +  CDS            Rev (fragment): human immunodeficiency virus 1 (HIV-1) Rev protein; rev; enhances nuclear export of unspliced and incompletely spliced viral mRNAs
   1720..1743    +  promoter       SV40 promoter (fragment): SV40 early promoter
   1744..1815    +  promoter       SV40 promoter (fragment): SV40 enhancer and early promoter
   1839..1974    +  rep_origin     SV40 ori: SV40 origin of replication
   2020..2616    +  CDS            PuroR (fragment): puromycin N-acetyltransferase; pac from Streptomyces; confers resistance to puromycin
   2665..2782    +  misc_feature   cPPT/CTS: central polypurine tract and central termination sequence of HIV-1
   2847..2913    +  CDS            small t antigen (fragment): SV40 (simian virus 40) small t antigen
   2920..4098    +  promoter       EF-1α promoter: strong constitutive promoter for human elongation factor EF-1α
   4119..4136    +  protein_bind   attB1 (fragment): mutant version of attB; core recombination site for the Gateway® BP reaction BP Clonase™
   4145..4963    +  CDS            HMX2: HMX2_HUMAN - Experimental evidence at transcript level: Swiss-Prot protein existence level 2. Transcription factor involved in specification of neuronal cell types and which is required for inner ear and hypothalamus development. From Homo sapiens (Human).
   4971..4988    -  protein_bind   attB2 (fragment): mutant version of attB; core recombination site for the Gateway® BP reaction BP Clonase™
   4997..5038    +  CDS            V5 tag: epitope tag from simian virus 5
   5054..5107    +  promoter       U6 promoter (fragment): RNA polymerase III promoter for human U6 snRNA
   5149..5737    +  misc_feature   WPRE: woodchuck hepatitis virus posttranscriptional regulatory element
   5788..5807    +  misc_feature   cPPT/CTS (fragment): central polypurine tract and central termination sequence of HIV-1
   5809..6042    +  LTR            3' LTR (ΔU3): self-inactivating 3' long terminal repeat (LTR) from HIV-1
   6120..6241    +  polyA_signal   SV40 poly(A) signal: SV40 polyadenylation signal
   6281..6416    +  rep_origin     SV40 ori: SV40 origin of replication
   6437..6455    -  promoter       T7 promoter: promoter for bacteriophage T7 RNA polymerase
   6463..6618    +  CDS            lacZα (fragment): LacZα fragment of β-galactosidase; lacZ fragment
   6623..7051    +  rep_origin     f1 ori (sequence partly withheld): f1 bacteriophage origin of replication; arrow indicates direction of (+) strand synthesis
   7104..7208    +  promoter       AmpR promoter: bla
   7209..8069    +  CDS            AmpR: β-lactamase; bla; confers resistance to ampicillin, carbenicillin, and related antibiotics
   8240..8828    +  rep_origin     ori: high-copy-number ColE1/pMB1/pBR322/pUC origin of replication
   9011..9103    +  CDS            lacI (fragment): lac repressor; lacI; The lac repressor binds to the lac operator to inhibit transcription in E. coli. This inhibition can be relieved by adding lactose or isopropyl-β-D-thiogalactopyranoside (IPTG).
   9116..9137    +  protein_bind   CAP binding site: CAP binding activates transcription in the presence of cAMP. E. coli catabolite activator protein
   9152..9182    +  promoter       lac promoter: promoter for the E. coli lac operon
   9190..9206    +  protein_bind   lac operator: The lac repressor binds to the lac operator to inhibit transcription in E. coli. This inhibition can be relieved by adding lactose or isopropyl-β-D-thiogalactopyranoside (IPTG). lac repressor encoded by lacI
   9251..9269    +  promoter       T3 promoter: promoter for bacteriophage T3 RNA polymerase
