[The description below was written by a language model from this plasmid's Addgene catalogue record and pLannotate feature annotations shown in this document.]
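Description:
TFORF3341 is a third-generation-style, self-inactivating lentiviral expression plasmid built on the pLX_TRC317 backbone, carrying the human homeobox transcription factor HMX2 (also known as H6L or Nkx5-2) as one member of a barcoded transcription factor ORF collection. It is propagated in E. coli through a high-copy ColE1/pUC-type origin with ampicillin selection via β-lactamase, and also retains an f1 origin and remnants of a lac/lacZα cloning region flanked by T7 and T3 promoters. The depositor notes that the plasmid can recombine, as is common for LTR-containing vectors.

The viral portion begins with an RSV promoter fused to a truncated HIV-1 5' LTR, which drives genomic RNA production in packaging cells independently of Tat. This is followed by the Ψ packaging signal with a gag fragment, the RRE for Rev-dependent nuclear export, a cPPT/CTS element and a ΔU3 3' LTR. Within the provirus, an SV40 early promoter drives puromycin N-acetyltransferase for selection of transduced mammalian cells. A separate EF-1α promoter drives the HMX2 ORF, which was inserted by Gateway cloning and is flanked by attB1 and attB2 sites. The ORF reads through into a C-terminal V5 epitope tag, and a downstream WPRE enhances transcript expression.

According to the record, each construct in the collection carries a unique 24-bp barcode that identifies the transcription factor in pooled overexpression screens. The barcode is not annotated as a discrete feature in the table. The sequenced record is consistent in size with the stated backbone plus insert.
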