Addgene plasmid #144817: TFORF3341
Purpose: Lentiviral vector for overexpressing transcription factor ORFs with unique 24-bp barcodes. Barcodes facilitate identification of transcription factors in pooled screens.
Depositing lab: Feng Zhang. Depositing organization: Broad Institute. Publication: A transcription factor atlas of directed differentiation. Joung J, Ma S, Tay T, Geiger-Schuller KR, Kirchgatterer PC, Verdine VK, Guo B, Arias-Garcia MA, Allen WE, Singh A, Kuksenko O, Abudayyeh OO, Gootenberg JS, Fu Z, Macrae RK, Buenrostro JD, Regev A, Zhang F. Cell. 2023 Jan 5;186(1):209-229.e26. doi: 10.1016/j.cell.2022.11.026. PubMed 36608654.
Backbone
  Vector backbone: pLX_TRC317
  Backbone manufacturer: Broad Institute Genetic Perturbation Platform
  Backbone size w/o insert (bp): 8264
  Vector type: Mammalian Expression, Lentiviral
  Selectable markers: Puromycin
Growth in bacteria
  Bacterial resistance: Ampicillin, 100 μg/mL
  Growth temperature: 37°C
  Growth strain: NEB Stable
  Copy number: High Copy
Gene/Insert
  Gene/Insert name: HMX2
  Species: H. sapiens (human)
  Insert size (bp): 1028
  Entrez Gene: HMX2 (a.k.a. H6L, Nkx5-2)
  Promoter: EF1a
  Tag / fusion protein: V5 (C terminal on insert)
  Cloning method: Gateway Cloning
  Sequencing primers: 5′ GGGTGGAGACTGAAGTTAGGCCAG; 3′ CACATAGCGTAAAAGGAGCAACATAG
Resource information
  A portion of this plasmid was derived from a plasmid made by: Broad Institute Genetic Perturbation Platform
Terms and licenses: Academic/Nonprofit Terms; Industry Terms: Not Available to Industry
Depositor comments: NM_005519.1 Please test multiple small colonies in case of plasmid recombination. To make this collection available in a timely manner, a portion of this collection was not fully sequenced by Addgene. If an Addgene verified full plasmid sequence is not available, please contact us prior to placing an order to request the full sequence.
How to cite: TFORF3341 was a gift from Feng Zhang (Addgene plasmid # 144817 ; http://n2t.net/addgene:144817 ; RRID:Addgene_144817)
