>Addgene plasmid #144817 | TFORF3341 | depositor partial sequence | sequence record 286566 | Insert
ATCGATTGATCAACAAGTTTGTACAAAAAAGTTGGCACCATGGGCAGCAAAGAAGATGCGGGCAAGGGGT
GTCCGGCGGCCGGTGGCGTCTCCAGCTTCACCATCCAGTCCATCCTGGGCGGGGGCCCCTCGGAGGCACC
GCGGGAGCCCGTCGGCTGGCCAGCCAGGAAGCGCAGCCTGTCCGTGTCCTCGGAGGAGGAGGAGCCGGAC
GACGGCTGGAAGGCGCCCGCCTGCTTCTGCCCAGACCAGCACGGCCCTAAGGAGCAGGGCCCCAAGCACC
ATCCCCCCATCCCTTTTCCTTGCCTGGGTACCCCCAAGGGCAGCGGAGGCTCGGGCCCGGGCGGCTTGGA
GCGCACGCCTTTCCTCTCTCCTTCGCACTCGGACTTTAAAGAAGAGAAAGAGAGGCTCCTGCCCGCGGGC
TCGCCCTCGCCGGGGTCCGAGCGGCCGCGGGACGGCGGCGCTGAGCGGCAGGCCGGCGCGGCCAAGAAGA
AGACGCGCACCGTCTTTTCGCGCAGCCAGGTGTACCAGCTCGAGTCCACCTTCGACATGAAGCGCTACCT
GAGCAGCTCGGAGCGCGCCTGCCTCGCCTCCAGCCTGCAGCTCACGGAGACCCAGGTAAAGACTTGGTTC
CAGAACCGCCGCAACAAGTGGAAGCGGCAGCTCTCGGCTGAGCTGGAGGCGGCCAACATGGCGCACGCGT
CGGCGCAGACTCTGGTGAGCATGCCGCTGGTGTTCCGGGACAGTTCGCTGCTGCGCGTGCCGGTGCCGCG
CTCGCTCGCCTTTCCCGCGCCGCTCTACTACCCGGGAAGCAACCTCTCGGCCTTACCTCTCTACAACCTA
TACAACAAGCTCGACTACTTGCCAACTTTCTTGTACAAAGTGGTTGATATCGGTAAGCCTATCCCTAACC
CTCTCCTCGGTCTCGATTCTACGTAGTAATGAACTAGTCCGTAACTTGAAAGTATTTCGATTTCTTGGCT
TTATATATCTTGTGGAAAGGACGATTGATTTCCAGTGCGAGAAGACCG
