>Addgene plasmid #144817 | TFORF3341 | depositor partial sequence | sequence record 286567 | Barcode
TTGATTTCCAGTGCGAGAAGACCG
